>Addgene plasmid #163422 | Nup93_mEGFP(-6) | depositor full sequence | sequence record 316723 | Nup93_mEGFP(-6) sequence 7682 bps
GGCGAATGGGCTGACCGCTTCCTCGTGCTTTACGGTATCGCCGCTCCCGATTCGCAGCGCATCGCCTTCT
ATCGCCTTCTTGACGAGTTCTTCTGAGCGGGACTCTGGGGTTCGAAATGACCGACCAAGCGACGCCCAAC
CTGCCATCACGAGATTTCGATTCCACCGCCGCCTTCTATGAAAGGTTGGGCTTCGGAATCGTTTTCCGGG
ACGCCGGCTGGATGATCCTCCAGCGCGGGGATCTCATGCTGGAGTTCTTCGCCCACCCTAGGGGGAGGCT
AACTGAAACACGGAAGGAGACAATACCGGAAGGAACCCGCGCTATGACGGCAATAAAAAGACAGAATAAA
ACGCACGGTGTTGGGTCGTTTGTTCATAAACGCGGGGTTCGGTCCCAGGGCTGGCACTCTGTCGATACCC
CACCGAGACCCCATTGGGGCCAATACGCCCGCGTTTCTTCCTTTTCCCCACCCCACCCCCCAAGTTCGGG
TGAAGGCCCAGGGCTCGCAGCCAACGTCGGGGCGGCAGGCCCTGCCATAGCCTCAGGTTACTCATATATA
CTTTAGATTGATTTAAAACTTCATTTTTAATTTAAAAGGATCTAGGTGAAGATCCTTTTTGATAATCTCA
TGACCAAAATCCCTTAACGTGAGTTTTCGTTCCACTGAGCGTCAGACCCCGTAGAAAAGATCAAAGGATC
TTCTTGAGATCCTTTTTTTCTGCGCGTAATCTGCTGCTTGCAAACAAAAAAACCACCGCTACCAGCGGTG
GTTTGTTTGCCGGATCAAGAGCTACCAACTCTTTTTCCGAAGGTAACTGGCTTCAGCAGAGCGCAGATAC
CAAATACTGTTCTTCTAGTGTAGCCGTAGTTAGGCCACCACTTCAAGAACTCTGTAGCACCGCCTACATA
CCTCGCTCTGCTAATCCTGTTACCAGTGGCTGCTGCCAGTGGCGATAAGTCGTGTCTTACCGGGTTGGAC
TCAAGACGATAGTTACCGGATAAGGCGCAGCGGTCGGGCTGAACGGGGGGTTCGTGCACACAGCCCAGCT
TGGAGCGAACGACCTACACCGAACTGAGATACCTACAGCGTGAGCTATGAGAAAGCGCCACGCTTCCCGA
AGGGAGAAAGGCGGACAGGTATCCGGTAAGCGGCAGGGTCGGAACAGGAGAGCGCACGAGGGAGCTTCCA
GGGGGAAACGCCTGGTATCTTTATAGTCCTGTCGGGTTTCGCCACCTCTGACTTGAGCGTCGATTTTTGT
GATGCTCGTCAGGGGGGCGGAGCCTATGGAAAAACGCCAGCAACGCGGCCTTTTTACGGTTCCTGGCCTT
TTGCTGGCCTTTTGCTCACATGTTCTTTCCTGCGTTATCCCCTGATTCTGTGGATAACCGTATTACCGCC
ATGCATTAGTTATTAATAGTAATCAATTACGGGGTCATTAGTTCATAGCCCATATATGGAGTTCCGCGTT
ACATAACTTACGGTAAATGGCCCGCCTGGCTGACCGCCCAACGACCCCCGCCCATTGACGTCAATAATGA
CGTATGTTCCCATAGTAACGCCAATAGGGACTTTCCATTGACGTCAATGGGTGGAGTATTTACGGTAAAC
TGCCCACTTGGCAGTACATCAAGTGTATCATATGCCAAGTACGCCCCCTATTGACGTCAATGACGGTAAA
TGGCCCGCCTGGCATTATGCCCAGTACATGACCTTATGGGACTTTCCTACTTGGCAGTACATCTACGTAT
TAGTCATCGCTATTACCATGGTGATGCGGTTTTGGCAGTACATCAATGGGCGTGGATAGCGGTTTGACTC
ACGGGGATTTCCAAGTCTCCACCCCATTGACGTCAATGGGAGTTTGTTTTGGCACCAAAATCAACGGGAC
TTTCCAAAATGTCGTAACAACTCCGCCCCATTGACGCAAATGGGCGGTAGGCGTGTACGGTGGGAGGTCT
ATATAAGCAGAGCTGGTTTAGTGAACCGTCAGATCCGCTAGCGCTACCGGTCGCCACCATGTCCGGACTC
AGATCTCGACTTCCCGGGATGACGGCTGTAGCACAAGGATCTGCATCTCCAATGGATACTGAGGGGTTTG
GTGAGCTCCTTCAGCAAGCTGAACAGCTTGCTGCTGAGACTGAGGGCATCTCAGAGCTTCCCCATGTGGA
ACGGAACTTACAGGAGATCCAGCAGGCGGGAGAGCGCCTGCGTTCCCGTACCCTAACACGCACGTCCCAG
GAGACGGCAGATGTCAAGGCGTCAGTTCTCCTCGGGTCTCGGGGACTTGACATATCCCACATCTCCCAGC
GATTGGAGAGTCTGAGTGCAGCCACCACCTTTGAGCCTCTTGAGCCTGTGAAGGACACTGACATTCAGGG
CTTCCTGAAGAATGAGAAGGACAATGCCCTGCTGTCTGCCATCGAAGAGTCCCGGAAGAGGACCTTCGGC
ATGGCTGAGGAGTACCATCGGGAGTCAATGTTGGTTGAGTGGGAGCAAGTGAAACAGCGAATTCTGCACA
CACTGCTGGCATCAGGAGAAGACGCCCTTGACTTTACTCAAGAAAGCGAGCCAAGCTACATCAGTGATGT
GGGACCCCCTGGTCGAAGCTCTCTGGATAACATCGAGATGGCCTATGCGCGGCAAATTTATATCTATAAT
GAGAAAATTGTAAATGGACACCTGCAGCCTAACCTGGTGGACCTTTGTGCTTCCGTCGCAGAGCTCGATG
ATAAGAGCATTTCCGACATGTGGACCATGGTAAAACAAATGACAGACGTGTTGTTGACACCGGCAACGGA
TGCCCTGAAGAACCGCAGCAGCGTGGAAGTGCGCATGGAGTTTGTCAGGCAGGCCTTGGCGTACCTTGAG
CAGAGTTATAAGAATTACACCCTTGTGACTGTCTTTGGAAATTTGCATCAGGCCCAGCTGGGCGGGGTGC
CTGGGACTTACCAATTGGTTCGAAGTTTCCTGAACATTAAACTGCCAGCTCCCTTGCCTGGACTACAGGA
TGGAGAGGTGGAAGGCCATCCTGTGTGGGCGCTAATTTACTACTGCATGCGCTGTGGAGACCTGCTTGCC
GCTTCACAGGTAGTTAATCGAGCCCAGCACCAGCTGGGAGAGTTTAAAACCTGGTTCCAGGAGTACATGA
ACAGCAAGGACAGAAGATTGTCCCCAGCTACGGAAAACAAGCTCCGGCTGCATTACCGTAGGGCCCTCAG
GAACAATACAGATCCCTACAAGCGGGCCGTGTACTGTATCATTGGCAGATGTGACGTCACCGACAACCAG
AGTGAAGTGGCGGACAAAACTGAGGATTACCTGTGGCTGAAGTTGAACCAAGTGTGTTTTGACGACGATG
GCACCAGCTCCCCACAAGACAGGCTCACTCTCTCACAGTTCCAGAAGCAGTTGTTGGAAGACTATGGCGA
GTCCCACTTTACGGTGAACCAGCAACCCTTCCTCTACTTCCAAGTCCTGTTCCTGACAGCGCAGTTTGAA
GCAGCAGTTGCCTTTCTTTTCCGCATGGAGCGGCTGCGCTGCCATGCTGTCCATGTAGCACTGGTGCTGT
TTGAGCTGAAGCTGCTTTTAAAGTCCTCTGGACAGAGGGCTCAGCTCCTCAGCCACGAGCCTGGTGACCC
TCCTTGCTTGCGGCGGCTGAACTTCGTGCGGCTCCTCATGCTGTACACCCGGAAGTTTGAGTCCACGGAC
CCAAGGGAGGCCCTCCAGTACTTCTATTTCCTCAGGGATGAGAAAGATAGTCAAGGAGAAAACATGTTTC
TGCGCTGTGTGAGTGAGCTTGTGATTGAAAGCCGAGAGTTCGATATGATTCTTGGGAAACTAGAGAATGA
CGGAAGTAGAAAGCCTGGAGTCATAGATAAGTTTACTAGTGACACAAAGCCTATTATCAACAAAGTTGCT
TCTGTGGCAGAAAATAAAGGACTGTTTGAAGAGGCAGCAAAGCTGTATGACCTTGCCAAGAATGCTGACA
AGGTACTGGAGCTGATGAACAAACTGCTGAGCCCTGTCGTCCCCCAGATCAGTGCCCCGCAATCCAACAA
GGAGAGGCTGAAGAACATGGCACTCTCCATTGCCGAACGGTATAGGGCTCAAGGAATAAGCGCAAATAAA
TTTGTGGACTCCACGTTCTATCTTCTTTTGGACTTGATCACCTTTTTTGACGAGTATCATAGTGGTCATA
TTGATAGAGCTTTTGATATCATTGAGCGCTTGAAGCTGGTGCCCCTGAATCAGGAAAGTGTGGAAGAGAG
AGTGGCTGCCTTCAGAAATTTCAGTGATGAAATCAGGCACAACCTCTCAGAAGTGCTTCTTGCCACCATG
AACATCTTGTTCACACAGTTTAAGAGGCTCAAGGGGACAAGTCCATCCTCGTCATCCAGGCCCCAGCGAG
TCATCGAGGACCGCGACTCTCAACTCCGAAGTCAAGCCCGCACTCTGATTACCTTTGCTGGAATGATACC
ATACCGAACGTCTGGGGACACCAATGCGAGGCTGGTGCAGATGGAGGTCCTCATGAATGAGCTGTTCACC
GGGGTGGTGCCCATCCTGGTCGAGCTGGACGGCGACGTAAACGGCCACAAGTTCAGCGTGTCCGGCGAGG
GCGAGGGCGATGCCACCTACGGCAAGCTGACCCTGAAGTTCATCTGCACCACCGGCAAGCTGCCCGTGCC
CTGGCCCACCCTCGTGACCACCCTGACCTACGGCGTGCAGTGCTTCAGCCGCTACCCCGACCACATGAAG
CAGCACGACTTCTTCAAGTCCGCCATGCCCGAAGGCTACGTCCAGGAGCGCACCATCTTCTTCAAGGACG
ACGGCAACTACAAGACCCGCGCCGAGGTGAAGTTCGAGGGCGACACCCTGGTGAACCGCATCGAGCTGAA
GGGCATCGACTTCAAGGAGGACGGCAACATCCTGGGGCACAAGCTGGAGTACAACTACAACAGCCACAAC
GTCTATATCATGGCCGACAAGCAGAAGAACGGCATCAAGGTGAACTTCAAGATCCGCCACAACATCGAGG
ACGGCAGCGTGCAGCTCGCCGACCACTACCAGCAGAACACCCCCATCGGCGACGGCCCCGTGCTGCTGCC
CGACAACCACTACCTGAGCACCCAGTCCGCCCTGAGCAAAGACCCCAACGAGAAGCGCGATCACATGGTC
CTGCTGGAGTTCGTGACCGCCGCCGGGATCACTCTCGGCATGGACGAGCTGTACAAGTAAGTGCCATGCT
TTGTGGGAGTCTGGGTCGGCACACTGTCAGTACATCAGGCACATGGGCCCACTAGGCTGGGGTTTCTGGT
TTTGTTTCTGTTGTGTTTTGTTTTGGTTTCTGTATTATGTATTTTTGTCAACGCCAATAAATTTCTTTGA
TTTGGTGAATCGCATCGAGCTGACCGGCACCGATTTCAAGGAGGATGGCAACATCCTGGGCAATAAGATG
GAGTACAACTACAACGCCCACAATGTGTACATCATGACCGACAAGGCCAAGAATGGCATCAAGGTGAACT
TCAAGATCCGCCACAACATCGAGGATGGCAGCGTGCAGCTGGCCGACCACTACCAGCAGAATACCCCCAT
CGGCGATGGCCCTGTGCTGCTGCCCGATAACCACTACCTGTCCACCCAGAGCGCCCTGTCCAAGGACCCC
AACGAGAAGCGCGATCACATGATCTACTTCGGCTTCGTGACCTCTAGAGTATCCCTCGAGGATCCGAGCT
CCGCGGAGATCCACCGGATCTAGATAACTGATCATAATCAGCCATACCACATTTGTAGAGGTTTTACTTG
CTTTAAAAAACCTCCCACACCTCCCCCTGAACCTGAAACATAAAATGAATGCAATTGTTGTTGTTAACTT
GTTTATTGCAGCTTATAATGGTTACAAATAAAGCAATAGCATCACAAATTTCACAAATAAAGCATTTTTT
TCACTGCATTCTAGTTGTGGTTTGTCCAAACTCATCAATGTATCTTAACGCGTAAATTGTAAGCGTTAAT
ATTTTGTTAAAATTCGCGTTAAATTTTTGTTAAATCAGCTCATTTTTTAACCAATAGGCCGAAATCGGCA
AAATCCCTTATAAATCAAAAGAATAGACCGAGATAGGGT
[37 nt withheld, positions 6130-6166]
AAAGAACGTGGACTCCAACGTCAAAGG
[49 nt withheld, positions 6194-6242]
T
[91 nt withheld, positions 6244-6334]
G
[124 nt withheld, positions 6336-6459]
CAGGTGGCACTTTTCGGGGAAATGTGCGCGGAACCCCTATTTGTTTATTTTTCTAAATACATTCAAATAT
GTATCCGCTCATGAGACAATAACCCTGATAAATGCTTCAATAATATTGAAAAAGGAAGAGTCCTGAGGCG
GAAAGAACCAGCTGTGGAATGTGTGTCAGTTAGGGTGTGGAAAGTCCCCAGGCTCCCCAGCAGGCAGAAG
TATGCAAAGCATGCATCTCAATTAGTCAGCAACCAGGTGTGGAAAGTCCCCAGGCTCCCCAGCAGGCAGA
AGTATGCAAAGCATGCATCTCAATTAGTCAGCAACCATAGTCCCGCCCCTAACTCCGCCCATCCCGCCCC
TAACTCCGCCCAGTTCCGCCCATTCTCCGCCCCATGGCTGACTAATTTTTTTTATTTATGCAGAGGCCGA
GGCCGCCTCGGCCTCTGAGCTATTCCAGAAGTAGTGAGGAGGCTTTTTTGGAGGCCTAGGCTTTTGCAAA
GATCGATCAAGAGACAGGATGAGGATCGTTTCGCATGATTGAACAAGATGGATTGCACGCAGGTTCTCCG
GCCGCTTGGGTGGAGAGGCTATTCGGCTATGACTGGGCACAACAGACAATCGGCTGCTCTGATGCCGCCG
TGTTCCGGCTGTCAGCGCAGGGGCGCCCGGTTCTTTTTGTCAAGACCGACCTGTCCGGTGCCCTGAATGA
ACTGCAAGACGAGGCAGCGCGGCTATCGTGGCTGGCCACGACGGGCGTTCCTTGCGCAGCTGTGCTCGAC
GTTGTCACTGAAGCGGGAAGGGACTGGCTGCTATTGGGCGAAGTGCCGGGGCAGGATCTCCTGTCATCTC
ACCTTGCTCCTGCCGAGAAAGTATCCATCATGGCTGATGCAATGCGGCGGCTGCATACGCTTGATCCGGC
TACCTGCCCATTCGACCACCAAGCGAAACATCGCATCGAGCGAGCACGTACTCGGATGGAAGCCGGTCTT
GTCGATCAGGATGATCTGGACGAAGAGCATCAGGGGCTCGCGCCAGCCGAACTGTTCGCCAGGCTCAAGG
CGAGCATGCCCGACGGCGAGGATCTCGTCGTGACCCATGGCGATGCCTGCTTGCCGAATATCATGGTGGA
AAATGGCCGCTTTTCTGGATTCATCGACTGTGGCCGGCTGGGTGTGGCGGACCGCTATCAGGACATAGCG
TTGGCTACCCGTGATATTGCTGAAGAGCTTGGC
Features (pLannotate 1.2.2; 16 found; start..end, strand, type, name):
    117..269     +  CDS            ble (fragment): BLE_KLEPN - Experimental evidence at protein level: Swiss-Prot protein existence level 1. Binding protein with a strong affinity to the bleomycin family of antibiotics. Binds to CL990; an antimitotic-antibiotic compound. From Klebsiella pneumoniae.
    328..375     +  polyA_signal   HSV TK poly(A) signal: herpes simplex virus thymidine kinase polyadenylation signal (Cole and Stacy, 1985)
    466..482     -  polyA_signal   bGH poly(A) signal (fragment): bovine growth hormone polyadenylation signal
    704..1292    +  rep_origin     ori: high-copy-number ColE1/pMB1/pBR322/pUC origin of replication
   1467..1770    +  enhancer       CMV enhancer: human cytomegalovirus immediate early enhancer
   1771..1974    +  promoter       CMV promoter: human cytomegalovirus (CMV) immediate early promoter
   2022..2039    +  misc_feature   MCS (fragment): multiple cloning site
   2082..4538    +  CDS            NUP93: NUP93_HUMAN - Also known as KIAA0095. Experimental evidence at protein level: Swiss-Prot protein existence level 1. Plays a role in the nuclear pore complex (NPC) assembly and/or maintenance (PubMed:9348540). May anchor nucleoporins, but not NUP153 and TPR, to the NPC. During renal development, regulates podocyte migration and proliferation through SMAD4 signaling (PubMed:26878725). From Homo sapiens (Human).
   4539..5240    +  CDS            EGFP: the original enhanced GFP (Yang et al., 1996) mammalian codon-optimized
   5392..5715    +  CDS            aceGFP-h (fragment): aceGFP-h is a basic (constitutively fluorescent) long stokes shift fluorescent protein published in 2003, derived from Aequorea coerulescens.
   5769..5853    +  CDS            large T antigen (fragment): large T antigen from SV40 (simian virus 40)
   5876..5997    +  polyA_signal   SV40 poly(A) signal: SV40 polyadenylation signal
   6031..6459    -  rep_origin     f1 ori (sequence partly withheld): f1 bacteriophage origin of replication; arrow indicates direction of (+) strand synthesis
   6486..6590    +  promoter       AmpR promoter: bla
   6592..6949    +  promoter       SV40 promoter: SV40 enhancer and early promoter
   6984..96      +  CDS            NeoR/KanR (across the origin): aminoglycoside phosphotransferase from Tn5; aph(3')-II (or nptII); confers resistance to neomycin, kanamycin, and G418 (Geneticin®)
