[The description below was written by a language model from this plasmid's Addgene catalogue record and pLannotate feature annotations shown in this document.]
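Description:
Nup93_mEGFP(-6) is a mammalian expression plasmid of 7,682 bp that produces human nucleoporin Nup93 (also called NIC96) fused at its carboxyl terminus to monomeric EGFP. The backbone is not named in the record, but the annotated layout resembles a standard CMV-driven fluorescent-protein fusion vector. It has a high-copy ColE1/pUC-type origin for propagation in E. coli and an f1 phage origin. A Tn5 NeoR/KanR cassette sits behind tandem bacterial (AmpR) and SV40 early promoters and ends in the HSV TK polyadenylation signal. This arrangement gives kanamycin resistance in bacteria, and the same gene can in principle support G418 selection in mammalian cells.

The expression unit consists of the human CMV immediate-early enhancer and promoter, a remnant of a multiple cloning site, the NUP93 coding sequence, and the EGFP coding sequence, which begins at the very next nucleotide. This matches the catalogue description of a linker-free junction assembled by Gibson cloning. The "(-6)" in the name refers to a net loss of six amino acids across the fusion; the record does not say how these are divided between the two partners. An SV40 poly(A) signal lies downstream. Between the EGFP annotation and this terminator, the automated annotation also reports a partial GFP-like fragment and a short SV40 large T antigen fragment, whose role the record does not explain. It also flags small ble and bGH poly(A) fragments elsewhere, which are probably backbone remnants or annotation artefacts.

The plasmid is intended to express Nup93, a component involved in nuclear pore complex assembly and maintenance, with a directly attached fluorescent tag in mammalian cells. The record does not describe a more specific experimental application.
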