Addgene plasmid #163422: Nup93_mEGFP(-6)
Purpose: Mammalian expression of Nup93 fused at its carboxyl-terminus to mEGFP with no linker and a total net fusion of (-6 amino acids)
Depositing lab: Sanford Simon. Depositing organization: Rockefeller University.
Backbone
  Vector backbone: Unspecified
  Vector type: Mammalian Expression
Growth in bacteria
  Bacterial resistance: Kanamycin, 50 μg/mL
  Growth temperature: 37°C
  Growth strain: DH5alpha
  Copy number: High Copy
Gene/Insert
  Gene/Insert name: Nup93 (alt name: NIC96)
  Species: H. sapiens (human)
  Entrez Gene: NUP93 (a.k.a. NIC96)
  Promoter: CMV
  Tag / fusion protein: mEGFP (C terminal on insert)
  Cloning method: Gibson Cloning
Terms and licenses: Academic/Nonprofit Terms; Industry Terms: Not Available to Industry
How to cite: Nup93_mEGFP(-6) was a gift from Sanford Simon (Addgene plasmid # 163422)
